>Addgene plasmid #110830 | pRP(Exp)-CMV> ORF_924bp (Azgp1):T2A:dTomato:IRES:Puro | depositor full sequence | sequence record 208994 | pRP(Exp)-CMV> ORF_924bp (Azgp1):T2A:dTomato:IRES:Puro sequence 6646 bps
AATAAAATATCTTTATTTTCATTACATCTGTGTGTTGGTTTTTTGTGTGAATCGATAGTACTAACATACG
CTCTCCATCAAAACAAAACGAAACAAAACAAACTAGCAAAATAGGCTGTCCCCAGTGCAAGTGCAGGTGC
CAGAACATTTCTCTATCGATAGGTACCGAGCTCTTACGCGTGCTAGCATCAACTTTGTATAGAAAAGTTG
TAGTTATTAATAGTAATCAATTACGGGGTCATTAGTTCATAGCCCATATATGGAGTTCCGCGTTACATAA
CTTACGGTAAATGGCCCGCCTGGCTGACCGCCCAACGACCCCCGCCCATTGACGTCAATAATGACGTATG
TTCCCATAGTAACGCCAATAGGGACTTTCCATTGACGTCAATGGGTGGAGTATTTACGGTAAACTGCCCA
CTTGGCAGTACATCAAGTGTATCATATGCCAAGTACGCCCCCTATTGACGTCAATGACGGTAAATGGCCC
GCCTGGCATTATGCCCAGTACATGACCTTATGGGACTTTCCTACTTGGCAGTACATCTACGTATTAGTCA
TCGCTATTACCATGGTGATGCGGTTTTGGCAGTACATCAATGGGCGTGGATAGCGGTTTGACTCACGGGG
ATTTCCAAGTCTCCACCCCATTGACGTCAATGGGAGTTTGTTTTGGCACCAAAATCAACGGGACTTTCCA
AAATGTCGTAACAACTCCGCCCCATTGACGCAAATGGGCGGTAGGCGTGTACGGTGGGAGGTCTATATAA
GCAGAGCTGGTTTAGTGAACCGTCAGATCCAAGTTTGTACAAAAAAGCAGGCTGCCACCATGGTGCCTGT
CCTGCTGTCCCTGCCTCTCCTTCTGGGTCCTGCAGTCTTTCAGGAGACTGGGTCTTATTATCTGACCTTT
CTCTACACCGGGTTGTCCAGACCCAGCAAAGGTTTTCCGAGGTTTCAAGCCACTGCATTTCTCAATGACC
AGGCCTTCTTCCACTACAACAGCAACAGCGGGAAGGCAGAGCCTGTGGGACCTTGGAGCCAGGTGGAAGG
AATGGAGGACTGGGAGAAGGAAAGCCAGCTTCAGAGGGCCAGGGAGGAGATCTTCCTTGTGACCCTGAAA
GACATCATGGACTATTACAAGGACACTACAGGGTCTCACACCTTTCAGGGAATGTTTGGTTGCGAGATCA
CAAATAACAGAAGTAGTGGAGCTGTCTGGAGGTATGCCTACGACGGAGAGGATTTCATCGAATTCAACAA
AGAAATCCCAGCTTGGATCCCCTTAGACCCAGCAGCTGCAAACACCAAGCTAAAGTGGGAAGCAGAAAAG
GTCTACGTGCAGCGAGCCAAGGCATACCTAGAGGAGGAGTGTCCTGAAATGCTGAAGAGGTACCTGAACT
ACAGTCGATCTCACCTGGACCGAATAGATCCTCCCACTGTGACAATCACCAGCCGTGTGATCCCAGGAGG
AAACAGAATATTCAAATGCCTGGCCTATGGCTTCTACCCACAAAGAATTAGTCTGCACTGGAACAAGGCC
AACAAGAAGCTAGCATTTGAACCAGAAAGAGGTGTTTTTCCCAATGGAAATGGCACTTACCTCTCCTGGG
CAGAGGTGGAAGTCTCCCCACAGGACATAGACCCCTTCTTCTGCCTCATAGATCACAGGGGGTTTTCCCA
ATCTCTCTCGGTGCAGTGGGATAGGACAAGAAAAGTAAAGGATGAAAACAATGTTGTAGCTCAGCCTCAG
GAGGGCAGGGGAAGTCTTCTAACATGCGGGGACGTGGAGGAAAATCCCGGCCCCATGGTGAGCAAGGGCG
AGGAGGTCATCAAAGAGTTCATGCGCTTCAAGGTGCGCATGGAGGGCTCCATGAACGGCCACGAGTTCGA
GATCGAGGGCGAGGGCGAGGGCCGCCCCTACGAGGGCACCCAGACCGCCAAGCTGAAGGTGACCAAGGGC
GGCCCCCTGCCCTTCGCCTGGGACATCCTGTCCCCCCAGTTCATGTACGGCTCCAAGGCGTACGTGAAGC
ACCCCGCCGACATCCCCGATTACAAGAAGCTGTCCTTCCCCGAGGGCTTCAAGTGGGAGCGCGTGATGAA
CTTCGAGGACGGCGGTCTGGTGACCGTGACCCAGGACTCCTCCCTGCAGGACGGCACGCTGATCTACAAG
GTGAAGATGCGCGGCACCAACTTCCCCCCCGACGGCCCCGTAATGCAGAAGAAGACCATGGGCTGGGAGG
CCTCCACCGAGCGCCTGTACCCCCGCGACGGCGTGCTGAAGGGCGAGATCCACCAGGCCCTGAAGCTGAA
GGACGGCGGCCACTACCTGGTGGAGTTCAAGACCATCTACATGGCCAAGAAGCCCGTGCAACTGCCCGGC
TACTACTACGTGGACACCAAGCTGGACATCACCTCCCACAACGAGGACTACACCATCGTGGAACAGTACG
AGCGCTCCGAGGGCCGCCACCACCTGTTCCTGTACGGCATGGACGAGCTGTACAAGTAAACCCAGCTTTC
TTGTACAAAGTGGGCCCCTCTCCCTCCCCCCCCCCTAACGTTACTGGCCGAAGCCGCTTGGAATAAGGCC
GGTGTGCGTTTGTCTATATGTTATTTTCCACCATATTGCCGTCTTTTGGCAATGTGAGGGCCCGGAAACC
TGGCCCTGTCTTCTTGACGAGCATTCCTAGGGGTCTTTCCCCTCTCGCCAAAGGAATGCAAGGTCTGTTG
AATGTCGTGAAGGAAGCAGTTCCTCTGGAAGCTTCTTGAAGACAAACAACGTCTGTAGCGACCCTTTGCA
GGCAGCGGAACCCCCCACCTGGCGACAGGTGCCTCTGCGGCCAAAAGCCACGTGTATAAGATACACCTGC
AAAGGCGGCACAACCCCAGTGCCACGTTGTGAGTTGGATAGTTGTGGAAAGAGTCAAATGGCTCTCCTCA
AGCGTATTCAACAAGGGGCTGAAGGATGCCCAGAAGGTACCCCATTGTATGGGATCTGATCTGGGGCCTC
GGTACACATGCTTTACATGTGTTTAGTCGAGGTTAAAAAAACGTCTAGGCCCCCCGAACCACGGGGACGT
GGTTTTCCTTTGAAAAACACGATGATAATATGGCCACAACCATGACCGAGTACAAGCCCACGGTGCGCCT
CGCCACCCGCGACGACGTCCCCAGGGCCGTACGCACCCTCGCCGCCGCGTTCGCCGACTACCCCGCCACG
CGCCACACCGTCGATCCGGACCGCCACATCGAGCGGGTCACCGAGCTGCAAGAACTCTTCCTCACGCGCG
TCGGGCTCGACATCGGCAAGGTGTGGGTCGCGGACGACGGCGCCGCGGTGGCGGTCTGGACCACGCCGGA
GAGCGTCGAAGCGGGGGCGGTGTTCGCCGAGATCGGCCCGCGCATGGCCGAGTTGAGCGGTTCCCGGCTG
GCCGCGCAGCAACAGATGGAAGGCCTCCTGGCGCCGCACCGGCCCAAGGAGCCCGCGTGGTTCCTGGCCA
CCGTCGGCGTCTCGCCCGACCACCAGGGCAAGGGTCTGGGCAGCGCCGTCGTGCTCCCCGGAGTGGAGGC
GGCCGAGCGCGCCGGGGTGCCCGCCTTCCTGGAGACCTCCGCGCCCCGCAACCTCCCCTTCTACGAGCGG
CTCGGCTTCACCGTCACCGCCGACGTCGAGGTGCCCGAAGGACCGCGCACCTGGTGCATGACCCGCAAGC
CCGGTGCCTGACAACTTTATTATACATAGTTGATGGCCGGCCGCTTCGAGCAGACATGATAAGATACATT
GATGAGTTTGGACAAACCACAACTAGAATGCAGTGAAAAAAATGCTTTATTTGTGAAATTTGTGATGCTA
TTGCTTTATTTGTAACCATTATAAGCTGCAATAAACAAGTTAACAACAACAATTGCATTCATTTTATGTT
TCAGGTTCAGGGGGAGGTGTGGGAGGTTTTTTAAAGCAAGTAAAACCTCTACAAATGTGGTAAAATCGAT
AAGGATCCGTCGACCGATGCCCTTGAGAGCCTTCAACCCAGTCAGCTCCTTCCGGTGGGCGCGGGGCATG
ACTATCGTCGCCGCACTTATGACTGTCTTCTTTATCATGCAACTCGTAGGACAGGTGCCGGCAGCGCTCT
TCCGCTTCCTCGCTCACTGACTCGCTGCGCTCGGTCGTTCGGCTGCGGCGAGCGGTATCAGCTCACTCAA
AGGCGGTAATACGGTTATCCACAGAATCAGGGGATAACGCAGGAAAGAACATGTGAGCAAAAGGCCAGCA
AAAGGCCAGGAACCGTAAAAAGGCCGCGTTGCTGGCGTTTTTCCATAGGCTCCGCCCCCCTGACGAGCAT
CACAAAAATCGACGCTCAAGTCAGAGGTGGCGAAACCCGACAGGACTATAAAGATACCAGGCGTTTCCCC
CTGGAAGCTCCCTCGTGCGCTCTCCTGTTCCGACCCTGCCGCTTACCGGATACCTGTCCGCCTTTCTCCC
TTCGGGAAGCGTGGCGCTTTCTCATAGCTCACGCTGTAGGTATCTCAGTTCGGTGTAGGTCGTTCGCTCC
AAGCTGGGCTGTGTGCACGAACCCCCCGTTCAGCCCGACCGCTGCGCCTTATCCGGTAACTATCGTCTTG
AGTCCAACCCGGTAAGACACGACTTATCGCCACTGGCAGCAGCCACTGGTAACAGGATTAGCAGAGCGAG
GTATGTAGGCGGTGCTACAGAGTTCTTGAAGTGGTGGCCTAACTACGGCTACACTAGAAGGACAGTATTT
GGTATCTGCGCTCTGCTGAAGCCAGTTACCTTCGGAAAAAGAGTTGGTAGCTCTTGATCCGGCAAACAAA
CCACCGCTGGTAGCGGTGGTTTTTTTGTTTGCAAGCAGCAGATTACGCGCAGAAAAAAAGGATCTCAAGA
AGATCCTTTGATCTTTTCTACGGGGTCTGACGCTCAGTGGAACGAAAACTCACGTTAAGGGATTTTGGTC
ATGAGATTATCAAAAAGGATCTTCACCTAGATCCTTTTAAATTAAAAATGAAGTTTTAAATCAATCTAAA
GTATATATGAGTAAACTTGGTCTGACAGTTACCAATGCTTAATCAGTGAGGCACCTATCTCAGCGATCTG
TCTATTTCGTTCATCCATAGTTGCCTGACTCCCCGTCGTGTAGATAACTACGATACGGGAGGGCTTACCA
TCTGGCCCCAGTGCTGCAATGATACCGCGAGACCCACGCTCACCGGCTCCAGATTTATCAGCAATAAACC
AGCCAGCCGGAAGGGCCGAGCGCAGAAGTGGTCCTGCAACTTTATCCGCCTCCATCCAGTCTATTAATTG
TTGCCGGGAAGCTAGAGTAAGTAGTTCGCCAGTTAATAGTTTGCGCAACGTTGTTGCCATTGCTACAGGC
ATCGTGGTGTCACGCTCGTCGTTTGGTATGGCTTCATTCAGCTCCGGTTCCCAACGATCAAGGCGAGTTA
CATGATCCCCCATGTTGTGCAAAAAAGCGGTTAGCTCCTTCGGTCCTCCGATCGTTGTCAGAAGTAAGTT
GGCCGCAGTGTTATCACTCATGGTTATGGCAGCACTGCATAATTCTCTTACTGTCATGCCATCCGTAAGA
TGCTTTTCTGTGACTGGTGAGTACTCAACCAAGTCATTCTGAGAATAGTGTATGCGGCGACCGAGTTGCT
CTTGCCCGGCGTCAATACGGGATAATACCGCGCCACATAGCAGAACTTTAAAAGTGCTCATCATTGGAAA
ACGTTCTTCGGGGCGAAAACTCTCAAGGATCTTACCGCTGTTGAGATCCAGTTCGATGTAACCCACTCGT
GCACCCAACTGATCTTCAGCATCTTTTACTTTCACCAGCGTTTCTGGGTGAGCAAAAACAGGAAGGCAAA
ATGCCGCAAAAAAGGGAATAAGGGCGACACGGAAATGTTGAATACTCATACTCTTCCTTTTTCAATATTA
TTGAAGCATTTATCAGGGTTATTGTCTCATGAGCGGATACATATTTGAATGTATTTAGAAAAATAAACAA
ATAGGGGTTCCGCGCACATTTCCCCGAAAAGTGCCACCTG
[124 nt withheld, positions 6061-6184]
C
[91 nt withheld, positions 6186-6276]
A
[49 nt withheld, positions 6278-6326]
CCTTTGACGTTGGAGTCCACGTTCTTT
[37 nt withheld, positions 6354-6390]
ACCCTATCTCGGTCTATTCTTTTGATTTATAAGGGATTTTGCCGATTTCGGCCTATTGGTTAAAAAATGA
GCTGATTTAACAAAAATTTAACGCGAATTTTAACAAAATATTAACGTTTACAATTTCCCATTCGCCATTC
AGGCTGCGCAACTGTTGGGAAGGGCGATCGGTGCGGGCCTCTTCGCTATTACGCCAGCCCAAGCTACCAT
GATAAGTAAGTAATATTAAGGTACGGGAGGTACTTGGAGCGGCCGC
Features (pLannotate 1.2.2; 21 found; start..end, strand, type, name):
      1..49      +  polyA_signal   poly(A) signal: synthetic polyadenylation signal
     63..154     +  misc_feature   pause site: RNA polymerase II transcriptional pause signal from the human α2 globin gene
    190..210     +  protein_bind   attB4: mutant version of attB; core recombination site for the Gateway® BP reaction BP Clonase™
    271..574     +  enhancer       CMV enhancer: human cytomegalovirus immediate early enhancer
    575..778     +  promoter       CMV promoter: human cytomegalovirus (CMV) immediate early promoter
    800..820     +  protein_bind   attB1: mutant version of attB; core recombination site for the Gateway® BP reaction BP Clonase™
    830..1750    +  CDS            Azgp1: ZA2G_MOUSE - Experimental evidence at protein level: Swiss-Prot protein existence level 1. Stimulates lipid degradation in adipocytes and causes the extensive fat losses associated with some advanced cancers. From Mus musculus (Mouse).
   1751..1804    +  CDS            T2A: 2A peptide from Thosea asigna virus capsid protein Eukaryotic ribosomes fail to insert a peptide bond between the Gly and Pro residues, yielding separate polypeptides.
   1805..2506    +  CDS            dTomato: dTomato is a basic (constitutively fluorescent) orange fluorescent protein published in 2004, derived from Discosoma sp.. It is reported to be a somewhat slowly-maturing dimer with low acid sensitivity.
   2513..2533    -  protein_bind   attB2: mutant version of attB; core recombination site for the Gateway® BP reaction BP Clonase™
   2535..3121    +  misc_feature   IRES2: internal ribosome entry site (IRES) of the encephalomyocarditis virus (EMCV)
   3122..3721    +  CDS            PuroR: puromycin N-acetyltransferase; pac from Streptomyces alboniger; confers resistance to puromycin
   3722..3742    -  protein_bind   attB3: mutant version of attB; core recombination site for the Gateway® BP reaction BP Clonase™
   3770..3891    -  polyA_signal   SV40 poly(A) signal: SV40 polyadenylation signal
   3914..3982    -  CDS            large T antigen (fragment): large T antigen from SV40 (simian virus 40)
   3998..4130    +  CDS            TcR (fragment): tetracycline efflux protein; tet; confers resistance to tetracycline
   4310..4898    -  rep_origin     ori: high-copy-number ColE1/pMB1/pBR322/pUC origin of replication
   5069..5929    -  CDS            AmpR: β-lactamase; bla; confers resistance to ampicillin, carbenicillin, and related antibiotics
   5930..6034    -  promoter       AmpR promoter: bla
   6061..6516    +  rep_origin     f1 ori (sequence partly withheld): f1 bacteriophage origin of replication; arrow indicates direction of (+) strand synthesis
   6521..6588    -  CDS            lacZα (fragment): LacZα fragment of β-galactosidase; lacZ fragment
