>Addgene plasmid #110830 | pRP(Exp)-CMV> ORF_924bp (Azgp1):T2A:dTomato:IRES:Puro | addgene full sequence | sequence record 214108 | Addgene NGS Result
AATAAAATATCTTTATTTTCATTACATCTGTGTGTTGGTTTTTTGTGTGAATCGATAGTACTAACATACG
CTCTCCATCAAAACAAAACGAAACAAAACAAACTAGCAAAATAGGCTGTCCCCAGTGCAAGTGCAGGTGC
CAGAACATTTCTCTATCGATAGGTACCGAGCTCTTACGCGTGCTAGCATCAACTTTGTATAGAAAAGTTG
TAGTTATTAATAGTAATCAATTACGGGGTCATTAGTTCATAGCCCATATATGGAGTTCCGCGTTACATAA
CTTACGGTAAATGGCCCGCCTGGCTGACCGCCCAACGACCCCCGCCCATTGACGTCAATAATGACGTATG
TTCCCATAGTAACGCCAATAGGGACTTTCCATTGACGTCAATGGGTGGAGTATTTACGGTAAACTGCCCA
CTTGGCAGTACATCAAGTGTATCATATGCCAAGTACGCCCCCTATTGACGTCAATGACGGTAAATGGCCC
GCCTGGCATTATGCCCAGTACATGACCTTATGGGACTTTCCTACTTGGCAGTACATCTACGTATTAGTCA
TCGCTATTACCATGGTGATGCGGTTTTGGCAGTACATCAATGGGCGTGGATAGCGGTTTGACTCACGGGG
ATTTCCAAGTCTCCACCCCATTGACGTCAATGGGAGTTTGTTTTGGCACCAAAATCAACGGGACTTTCCA
AAATGTCGTAACAACTCCGCCCCATTGACGCAAATGGGCGGTAGGCGTGTACGGTGGGAGGTCTATATAA
GCAGAGCTGGTTTAGTGAACCGTCAGATCCAAGTTTGTACAAAAAAGCAGGCTGCCACCATGGTGCCTGT
CCTGCTGTCCCTGCCTCTCCTTCTGGGTCCTGCAGTCTTTCAGGAGACTGGGTCTTATTATCTGACCTTT
CTCTACACCGGGTTGTCCAGACCCAGCAAAGGTTTTCCGAGGTTTCAAGCCACTGCATTTCTCAATGACC
AGGCCTTCTTCCACTACAACAGCAACAGCGGGAAGGCAGAGCCTGTGGGACCTTGGAGCCAGGTGGAAGG
AATGGAGGACTGGGAGAAGGAAAGCCAGCTTCAGAGGGCCAGGGAGGAGATCTTCCTTGTGACCCTGAAA
GACATCATGGACTATTACAAGGACACTACAGGGTCTCACACCTTTCAGGGAATGTTTGGTTGCGAGATCA
CAAATAACAGAAGTAGTGGAGCTGTCTGGAGGTATGCCTACGACGGAGAGGATTTCATCGAATTCAACAA
AGAAATCCCAGCTTGGATCCCCTTAGACCCAGCAGCTGCAAACACCAAGCTAAAGTGGGAAGCAGAAAAG
GTCTACGTGCAGCGAGCCAAGGCATACCTAGAGGAGGAGTGTCCTGAAATGCTGAAGAGGTACCTGAACT
ACAGTCGATCTCACCTGGACCGAATAGATCCTCCCACTGTGACAATCACCAGCCGTGTGATCCCAGGAGG
AAACAGAATATTCAAATGCCTGGCCTATGGCTTCTACCCACAAAGAATTAGTCTGCACTGGAACAAGGCC
AACAAGAAGCTAGCATTTGAACCAGAAAGAGGTGTTTTTCCCAATGGAAATGGCACTTACCTCTCCTGGG
CAGAGGTGGAAGTCTCCCCACAGGACATAGACCCCTTCTTCTGCCTCATAGATCACAGGGGGTTTTCCCA
ATCTCTCTCGGTGCAGTGGGATAGGACAAGAAAAGTAAAGGATGAAAACAATGTTGTAGCTCAGCCTCAG
GAGGGCAGGGGAAGTCTTCTAACATGCGGGGACGTGGAGGAAAATCCCGGCCCCATGGTGAGCAAGGGCG
AGGAGGTCATCAAAGAGTTCATGCGCTTCAAGGTGCGCATGGAGGGCTCCATGAACGGCCACGAGTTCGA
GATCGAGGGCGAGGGCGAGGGCCGCCCCTACGAGGGCACCCAGACCGCCAAGCTGAAGGTGACCAAGGGC
GGCCCCCTGCCCTTCGCCTGGGACATCCTGTCCCCCCAGTTCATGTACGGCTCCAAGGCGTACGTGAAGC
ACCCCGCCGACATCCCCGATTACAAGAAGCTGTCCTTCCCCGAGGGCTTCAAGTGGGAGCGCGTGATGAA
CTTCGAGGACGGCGGTCTGGTGACCGTGACCCAGGACTCCTCCCTGCAGGACGGCACGCTGATCTACAAG
GTGAAGATGCGCGGCACCAACTTCCCCCCCGACGGCCCCGTAATGCAGAAGAAGACCATGGGCTGGGAGG
CCTCCACCGAGCGCCTGTACCCCCGCGACGGCGTGCTGAAGGGCGAGATCCACCAGGCCCTGAAGCTGAA
GGACGGCGGCCACTACCTGGTGGAGTTCAAGACCATCTACATGGCCAAGAAGCCCGTGCAACTGCCCGGC
TACTACTACGTGGACACCAAGCTGGACATCACCTCCCACAACGAGGACTACACCATCGTGGAACAGTACG
AGCGCTCCGAGGGCCGCCACCACCTGTTCCTGTACGGCATGGACGAGCTGTACAAGTAAACCCAGCTTTC
TTGTACAAAGTGGGCCCCTCTCCCTCCCCCCCCCCTAACGTTACTGGCCGAAGCCGCTTGGAATAAGGCC
GGTGTGCGTTTGTCTATATGTTATTTTCCACCATATTGCCGTCTTTTGGCAATGTGAGGGCCCGGAAACC
TGGCCCTGTCTTCTTGACGAGCATTCCTAGGGGTCTTTCCCCTCTCGCCAAAGGAATGCAAGGTCTGTTG
AATGTCGTGAAGGAAGCAGTTCCTCTGGAAGCTTCTTGAAGACAAACAACGTCTGTAGCGACCCTTTGCA
GGCAGCGGAACCCCCCACCTGGCGACAGGTGCCTCTGCGGCCAAAAGCCACGTGTATAAGATACACCTGC
AAAGGCGGCACAACCCCAGTGCCACGTTGTGAGTTGGATAGTTGTGGAAAGAGTCAAATGGCTCTCCTCA
AGCGTATTCAACAAGGGGCTGAAGGATGCCCAGAAGGTACCCCATTGTATGGGATCTGATCTGGGGCCTC
GGTGCACATGCTTTACATGTGTTTAGTCGAGGTTAAAAAAACGTCTAGGCCCCCCGAACCACGGGGACGT
GGTTTTCCTTTGAAAAACACGATGATAATATGGCCACAACCATGACCGAGTACAAGCCCACGGTGCGCCT
CGCCACCCGCGACGACGTCCCCAGGGCCGTACGCACCCTCGCCGCCGCGTTCGCCGACTACCCCGCCACG
CGCCACACCGTCGATCCGGACCGCCACATCGAGCGGGTCACCGAGCTGCAAGAACTCTTCCTCACGCGCG
TCGGGCTCGACATCGGCAAGGTGTGGGTCGCGGACGACGGCGCCGCGGTGGCGGTCTGGACCACGCCGGA
GAGCGTCGAAGCGGGGGCGGTGTTCGCCGAGATCGGCCCGCGCATGGCCGAGTTGAGCGGTTCCCGGCTG
GCCGCGCAGCAACAGATGGAAGGCCTCCTGGCGCCGCACCGGCCCAAGGAGCCCGCGTGGTTCCTGGCCA
CCGTCGGCGTCTCGCCCGACCACCAGGGCAAGGGTCTGGGCAGCGCCGTCGTGCTCCCCGGAGTGGAGGC
GGCCGAGCGCGCCGGGGTGCCCGCCTTCCTGGAGACCTCCGCGCCCCGCAACCTCCCCTTCTACGAGCGG
CTCGGCTTCACCGTCACCGCCGACGTCGAGGTGCCCGAAGGACCGCGCACCTGGTGCATGACCCGCAAGC
CCGGTGCCTGACAACTTTATTATACATAGTTGATGGCCGGCCGCTTCGAGCAGACATGATAAGATACATT
GATGAGTTTGGACAAACCACAACTAGAATGCAGTGAAAAAAATGCTTTATTTGTGAAATTTGTGATGCTA
TTGCTTTATTTGTAACCATTATAAGCTGCAATAAACAAGTTAACAACAACAATTGCATTCATTTTATGTT
TCAGGTTCAGGGGGAGGTGTGGGAGGTTTTTTAAAGCAAGTAAAACCTCTACAAATGTGGTAAAATCGAT
AAGGATCCGTCGACCGATGCCCTTGAGAGCCTTCAACCCAGTCAGCTCCTTCCGGTGGGCGCGGGGCATG
ACTATCGTCGCCGCACTTATGACTGTCTTCTTTATCATGCAACTCGTAGGACAGGTGCCGGCAGCGCTCT
TCCGCTTCCTCGCTCACTGACTCGCTGCGCTCGGTCGTTCGGCTGCGGCGAGCGGTATCAGCTCACTCAA
AGGCGGTAATACGGTTATCCACAGAATCAGGGGATAACGCAGGAAAGAACATGTGAGCAAAAGGCCAGCA
AAAGGCCAGGAACCGTAAAAAGGCCGCGTTGCTGGCGTTTTTCCATAGGCTCCGCCCCCCTGACGAGCAT
CACAAAAATCGACGCTCAAGTCAGAGGTGGCGAAACCCGACAGGACTATAAAGATACCAGGCGTTTCCCC
CTGGAAGCTCCCTCGTGCGCTCTCCTGTTCCGACCCTGCCGCTTACCGGATACCTGTCCGCCTTTCTCCC
TTCGGGAAGCGTGGCGCTTTCTCATAGCTCACGCTGTAGGTATCTCAGTTCGGTGTAGGTCGTTCGCTCC
AAGCTGGGCTGTGTGCACGAACCCCCCGTTCAGCCCGACCGCTGCGCCTTATCCGGTAACTATCGTCTTG
AGTCCAACCCGGTAAGACACGACTTATCGCCACTGGCAGCAGCCACTGGTAACAGGATTAGCAGAGCGAG
GTATGTAGGCGGTGCTACAGAGTTCTTGAAGTGGTGGCCTAACTACGGCTACACTAGAAGAACAGTATTT
GGTATCTGCGCTCTGCTGAAGCCAGTTACCTTCGGAAAAAGAGTTGGTAGCTCTTGATCCGGCAAACAAA
CCACCGCTGGTAGCGGTGGTTTTTTTGTTTGCAAGCAGCAGATTACGCGCAGAAAAAAAGGATCTCAAGA
AGATCCTTTGATCTTTTCTACGGGGTCTGACGCTCAGTGGAACGAAAACTCACGTTAAGGGATTTTGGTC
ATGAGATTATCAAAAAGGATCTTCACCTAGATCCTTTTAAATTAAAAATGAAGTTTTAAATCAATCTAAA
GTATATATGAGTAAACTTGGTCTGACAGTTACCAATGCTTAATCAGTGAGGCACCTATCTCAGCGATCTG
TCTATTTCGTTCATCCATAGTTGCCTGACTCCCCGTCGTGTAGATAACTACGATACGGGAGGGCTTACCA
TCTGGCCCCAGTGCTGCAATGATACCGCGAGACCCACGCTCACCGGCTCCAGATTTATCAGCAATAAACC
AGCCAGCCGGAAGGGCCGAGCGCAGAAGTGGTCCTGCAACTTTATCCGCCTCCATCCAGTCTATTAATTG
TTGCCGGGAAGCTAGAGTAAGTAGTTCGCCAGTTAATAGTTTGCGCAACGTTGTTGCCATTGCTACAGGC
ATCGTGGTGTCACGCTCGTCGTTTGGTATGGCTTCATTCAGCTCCGGTTCCCAACGATCAAGGCGAGTTA
CATGATCCCCCATGTTGTGCAAAAAAGCGGTTAGCTCCTTCGGTCCTCCGATCGTTGTCAGAAGTAAGTT
GGCCGCAGTGTTATCACTCATGGTTATGGCAGCACTGCATAATTCTCTTACTGTCATGCCATCCGTAAGA
TGCTTTTCTGTGACTGGTGAGTACTCAACCAAGTCATTCTGAGAATAGTGTATGCGGCGACCGAGTTGCT
CTTGCCCGGCGTCAATACGGGATAATACCGCGCCACATAGCAGAACTTTAAAAGTGCTCATCATTGGAAA
ACGTTCTTCGGGGCGAAAACTCTCAAGGATCTTACCGCTGTTGAGATCCAGTTCGATGTAACCCACTCGT
GCACCCAACTGATCTTCAGCATCTTTTACTTTCACCAGCGTTTCTGGGTGAGCAAAAACAGGAAGGCAAA
ATGCCGCAAAAAAGGGAATAAGGGCGACACGGAAATGTTGAATACTCATACTCTTCCTTTTTCAATATTA
TTGAAGCATTTATCAGGGTTATTGTCTCATGAGCGGATACATATTTGAATGTATTTAGAAAAATAAACAA
ATAGGGGTTCCGCGCACATTTCCCCGAAAAGTGCCACCTG
[124 nt withheld, positions 6061-6184]
C
[91 nt withheld, positions 6186-6276]
A
[49 nt withheld, positions 6278-6326]
CCTTTGACGTTGGAGTCCACGTTCTTT
[37 nt withheld, positions 6354-6390]
ACCCTATCTCGGTCTATTCTTTTGATTTATAAGGGATTTTGCCGATTTCGGCCTATTGGTTAAAAAATGA
GCTGATTTAACAAAAATTTAACGCGAATTTTAACAAAATATTAACGCTTACAATTTGCCATTCGCCATTC
AGGCTGCGCAACTGTTGGGAAGGGCGATCGGTGCGGGCCTCTTCGCTATTACGCCAGCCCAAGCTACCAT
GATAAGTAAGTAATATTAAGGTACGGGAGGTACTTGGAGCGGCCGC
Features (pLannotate 1.2.2; 21 found; start..end, strand, type, name):
      1..49      +  polyA_signal   poly(A) signal: synthetic polyadenylation signal
     63..154     +  misc_feature   pause site: RNA polymerase II transcriptional pause signal from the human α2 globin gene
    190..210     +  protein_bind   attB4: mutant version of attB; core recombination site for the Gateway® BP reaction BP Clonase™
    271..574     +  enhancer       CMV enhancer: human cytomegalovirus immediate early enhancer
    575..778     +  promoter       CMV promoter: human cytomegalovirus (CMV) immediate early promoter
    800..820     +  protein_bind   attB1: mutant version of attB; core recombination site for the Gateway® BP reaction BP Clonase™
    830..1750    +  CDS            Azgp1: ZA2G_MOUSE - Experimental evidence at protein level: Swiss-Prot protein existence level 1. Stimulates lipid degradation in adipocytes and causes the extensive fat losses associated with some advanced cancers. From Mus musculus (Mouse).
   1751..1804    +  CDS            T2A: 2A peptide from Thosea asigna virus capsid protein Eukaryotic ribosomes fail to insert a peptide bond between the Gly and Pro residues, yielding separate polypeptides.
   1805..2506    +  CDS            dTomato: dTomato is a basic (constitutively fluorescent) orange fluorescent protein published in 2004, derived from Discosoma sp.. It is reported to be a somewhat slowly-maturing dimer with low acid sensitivity.
   2513..2533    -  protein_bind   attB2: mutant version of attB; core recombination site for the Gateway® BP reaction BP Clonase™
   2646..3108    +  misc_feature   IRES: internal ribosome entry site (IRES) of the encephalomyocarditis virus (EMCV)
   3122..3721    +  CDS            PuroR: puromycin N-acetyltransferase; pac from Streptomyces alboniger; confers resistance to puromycin
   3722..3742    -  protein_bind   attB3: mutant version of attB; core recombination site for the Gateway® BP reaction BP Clonase™
   3770..3891    -  polyA_signal   SV40 poly(A) signal: SV40 polyadenylation signal
   3914..3982    -  CDS            large T antigen (fragment): large T antigen from SV40 (simian virus 40)
   3998..4130    +  CDS            TcR (fragment): tetracycline efflux protein; tet; confers resistance to tetracycline
   4310..4898    -  rep_origin     ori: high-copy-number ColE1/pMB1/pBR322/pUC origin of replication
   5069..5929    -  CDS            AmpR: β-lactamase; bla; confers resistance to ampicillin, carbenicillin, and related antibiotics
   5930..6034    -  promoter       AmpR promoter: bla
   6061..6489    +  rep_origin     f1 ori (sequence partly withheld): f1 bacteriophage origin of replication; arrow indicates direction of (+) strand synthesis
   6521..6588    -  CDS            lacZα (fragment): LacZα fragment of β-galactosidase; lacZ fragment
