[The description below was written by a language model from this plasmid's Addgene catalogue record and pLannotate feature annotations shown in this document.]
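Description:
pRP(Exp)-CMV> ORF_924bp (Azgp1):T2A:dTomato:IRES:Puro is a 6,646 bp non-viral mammalian expression plasmid built on a pUC19-type commercial backbone by multi-fragment Gateway recombination, as shown by the attB4, attB1, attB2 and attB3 sites that flank the promoter, coding and selection modules. It is maintained in E. coli at high copy through the ColE1/pUC origin with ampicillin selection (AmpR under its own bla promoter). It also carries an f1 phage origin and short residual fragments of lacZα, TcR and SV40 large T antigen, which appear to be backbone remnants rather than functional parts.

The payload is a single CMV enhancer/promoter-driven transcript. It begins with the mouse Azgp1 open reading frame, encoding zinc alpha-2 glycoprotein (ZAG), a secreted factor that stimulates lipid breakdown in adipocytes. This is joined in frame to a T2A peptide and the orange-red fluorescent protein dTomato. Ribosomal skipping at T2A releases ZAG and dTomato as separate polypeptides, so the reporter marks expressing cells without being fused to ZAG, although ZAG keeps the short 2A remnant at its C terminus. Downstream, an EMCV IRES drives translation of puromycin N-acetyltransferase from the same mRNA, tying drug resistance to transgene expression, and an SV40 poly(A) signal follows the cassette. A synthetic poly(A) signal and a transcriptional pause site upstream of the CMV promoter limit read-through from the backbone. The depositor and sequencing-derived annotations agree apart from minor differences in the called IRES and f1 ori boundaries.

The plasmid is suited to transfecting mammalian cells to overexpress ZAG, with fluorescence tracking and puromycin selection of expressing populations. The associated work concerns ZAG as a tumour-secreted factor in white adipose tissue browning and energy wasting.
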