Addgene plasmid #110830: pRP(Exp)-CMV> ORF_924bp (Azgp1):T2A:dTomato:IRES:Puro
Purpose: Expresses zinc alpha-2 glycoprotein (ZAG) and dTomato (dT) reporter where both sequences are separated by a T2A self-cleaving peptide sequence as a result, the dT is not fused with the ZAG protein.
Depositing lab: Ande Satyanarayana. Depositing organization: Augusta University. Publication: The tumor secretory factor ZAG promotes white adipose tissue browning and energy wasting. Elattar S, Dimri M, Satyanarayana A. FASEB J. 2018 Mar 23:fj201701465RR. doi: 10.1096/fj.201701465RR. PubMed 29570397.
Backbone
  Vector backbone: pUC19
  Backbone manufacturer: vector builder
  Backbone size w/o insert (bp): 5722
  Total vector size (bp): 6646
  Vector type: non-viral gene expression vector
  Selectable markers: Puromycin
Growth in bacteria
  Bacterial resistance: Ampicillin, 100 μg/mL
  Growth temperature: 37°C
  Growth strain: NEB Stable
  Copy number: High Copy
Gene/Insert
  Gene/Insert name: AZGP1 (alt name: ZAG-T2A-dT)
  Species: M. musculus (mouse)
  Insert size (bp): 924
  Entrez Gene: Azgp1 (a.k.a. Zag)
  Promoter: CMV
  Tag / fusion protein: dTomato (C terminal on backbone); T2A (C terminal on insert)
  Cloning method: Gateway Cloning
  Sequencing primers: 5′ ORF_924bp (Azgp1)-reverse primer: CTGAGGCTGAGCTACAACATTG; 3′ CMV-forward primer: TTGACGCAAATGGGCGGTAGG
Resource information
  A portion of this plasmid was derived from a plasmid made by: vector builder
Terms and licenses: Academic/Nonprofit Terms; Industry Terms: Not Available to Industry
How to cite: pRP(Exp)-CMV> ORF_924bp (Azgp1):T2A:dTomato:IRES:Puro was a gift from Ande Satyanarayana (Addgene plasmid # 110830 ; http://n2t.net/addgene:110830 ; RRID:Addgene_110830)
